>Addgene plasmid #76658 | AMHR2 gRNA (BRDN0001147673) | addgene full sequence | sequence record 189004 | Addgene Assembled Sequence
CCCGGGTGCAAAGATGGATAAAGTTTTAAACAGAGAGGAATCTTTGCAGCTAATGGACCTTCTAGGTCTT
GAAAGGAGTGGGAATTGGCTCCGGTGCCCGTCAGTGGGCAGAGCGCACATCGCCCACAGTCCCCGAGAAG
TTGGGGGGAGGGGTCGGCAATTGATCCGGTGCCTAGAGAAGGTGGCGCGGGGTAAACTGGGAAAGTGATG
TCGTGTACTGGCTCCGCCTTTTTCCCGAGGGTGGGGGAGAACCGTATATAAGTGCAGTAGTCGCCGTGAA
CGTTCTTTTTCGCAACGGGTTTGCCGCCAGAACACAGGTAAGTGCCGTGTGTGGTTCCCGCGGGCCTGGC
CTCTTTACGGGTTATGGCCCTTGCGTGCCTTGAATTACTTCCACCTGGCTGCAGTACGTGATTCTTGATC
CCGAGCTTCGGGTTGGAAGTGGGTGGGAGAGTTCGAGGCCTTGCGCTTAAGGAGCCCCTTCGCCTCGTGC
TTGAGTTGAGGCCTGGCCTGGGCGCTGGGGCCGCCGCGTGCGAATCTGGTGGCACCTTCGCGCCTGTCTC
GCTGCTTTCGATAAGTCTCTAGCCATTTAAAATTTTTGATGACCTGCTGCGACGCTTTTTTTCTGGCAAG
ATAGTCTTGTAAATGCGGGCCAAGATCTGCACACTGGTATTTCGGTTTTTGGGGCCGCGGGCGGCGACGG
GGCCCGTGCGTCCCAGCGCACATGTTCGGCGAGGCGGGGCCTGCGAGCGCGGCCACCGAGAATCGGACGG
GGGTAGTCTCAAGCTGGCCGGCCTGCTCTGGTGCCTGGCCTCGCGCCGCCGTGTATCGCCCCGCCCTGGG
CGGCAAGGCTGGCCCGGTCGGCACCAGTTGCGTGAGCGGAAAGATGGCCGCTTCCCGGCCCTGCTGCAGG
GAGCTCAAAATGGAGGACGCGGCGCTCGGGAGAGCGGGCGGGTGAGTCACCCACACAAAGGAAAAGGGCC
TTTCCGTCCTCAGCCGTCGCTTCATGTGACTCCACGGAGTACCGGGCGCCGTCCAGGCACCTCGATTAGT
TCTCGAGCTTTTGGAGTACGTCGTCTTTAGGTTGGGGGGAGGGGTTTTATGCGATGGAGTTTCCCCACAC
TGAGTGGGTGGAGACTGAAGTTAGGCCAGCTTGGCACTTGATGTAATTCTCCTTGGAATTTGCCCTTTTT
GAGTTTGGATCTTGGTTCATTCTCAAGCCTCAGACAGTGGTTCAAAGTTTTTTTCTTCCATTTCAGGTGT
CGTGACGTACGGCCACCATGACCGAGTACAAGCCCACGGTGCGCCTCGCCACCCGCGACGACGTCCCCAG
GGCCGTACGCACCCTCGCCGCCGCGTTCGCCGACTACCCCGCCACGCGCCACACCGTCGATCCGGACCGC
CACATCGAGCGGGTCACCGAGCTGCAAGAACTCTTCCTCACGCGCGTCGGGCTCGACATCGGCAAGGTGT
GGGTCGCGGACGACGGCGCCGCCGTGGCGGTCTGGACCACGCCGGAGAGCGTCGAAGCGGGGGCGGTGTT
CGCCGAGATCGGCCCGCGCATGGCCGAGTTGAGCGGTTCCCGGCTGGCCGCGCAGCAACAGATGGAAGGC
CTCCTGGCGCCGCACCGGCCCAAGGAGCCCGCGTGGTTCCTGGCCACCGTCGGAGTCTCGCCCGACCACC
AGGGCAAGGGTCTGGGCAGCGCCGTCGTGCTCCCCGGAGTGGAGGCGGCCGAGCGCGCCGGGGTGCCCGC
CTTCCTGGAGACCTCCGCGCCCCGCAACCTCCCCTTCTACGAGCGGCTCGGCTTCACCGTCACCGCCGAC
GTCGAGGTGCCCGAAGGACCGCGCACCTGGTGCATGACCCGCAAGCCCGGTGCCTGAACGCGTTAAGTCG
ACAATCAACCTCTGGATTACAAAATTTGTGAAAGATTGACTGGTATTCTTAACTATGTTGCTCCTTTTAC
GCTATGTGGATACGCTGCTTTAATGCCTTTGTATCATGCTATTGCTTCCCGTATGGCTTTCATTTTCTCC
TCCTTGTATAAATCCTGGTTGCTGTCTCTTTATGAGGAGTTGTGGCCCGTTGTCAGGCAACGTGGCGTGG
TGTGCACTGTGTTTGCTGACGCAACCCCCACTGGTTGGGGCATTGCCACCACCTGTCAGCTCCTTTCCGG
GACTTTCGCTTTCCCCCTCCCTATTGCCACGGCGGAACTCATCGCCGCCTGCCTTGCCCGCTGCTGGACA
GGGGCTCGGCTGTTGGGCACTGACAATTCCGTGGTGTTGTCGGGGAAATCATCGTCCTTTCCTTGGCTGC
TCGCCTGTGTTGCCACCTGGATTCTGCGCGGGACGTCCTTCTGCTACGTCCCTTCGGCCCTCAATCCAGC
GGACCTTCCTTCCCGCGGCCTGCTGCCGGCTCTGCGGCCTCTTCCGCGTCTTCGCCTTCGCCCTCAGACG
AGTCGGATCTCCCTTTGGGCCGCCTCCCCGCGTCGACTTTAAGACCAATGACTTACAAGGCAGCTGTAGA
TCTTAGCCACTTTTTAAAAGAAAAGGGGGGACTGGAAGGGCTAATTCACTCCCAACGAAGACAAGATCTG
CTTTTTGCTTGTACTGGGTCTCTCTGGTTAGACCAGATCTGAGCCTGGGAGCTCTCTGGCTAACTAGGGA
ACCCACTGCTTAAGCCTCAATAAAGCTTGCCTTGAGTGCTTCAAGTAGTGTGTGCCCGTCTGTTGTGTGA
CTCTGGTAACTAGAGATCCCTCAGACCCTTTTAGTCAGTGTGGAAAATCTCTAGCAGTACGTATAGTAGT
TCATGTCATCTTATTATTCAGTATTTATAACTTGCAAAGAAATGAATATCAGAGAGTGAGAGGAACTTGT
TTATTGCAGCTTATAATGGTTACAAATAAAGCAATAGCATCACAAATTTCACAAATAAAGCATTTTTTTC
ACTGCATTCTAGTTGTGGTTTGTCCAAACTCATCAATGTATCTTATCATGTCTGGCTCTAGCTATCCCGC
CCCTAACTCCGCCCATCCCGCCCCTAACTCCGCCCAGTTCCGCCCATTCTCCGCCCCATGGCTGACTAAT
TTTTTTTATTTATGCAGAGGCCGAGGCCGCCTCGGCCTCTGAGCTATTCCAGAAGTAGTGAGGAGGCTTT
TTTGGAGGCCTAGGGACGTACCCAATTCGCCCTATAGTGAGTCGTATTACGCGCGCTCACTGGCCGTCGT
TTTACAACGTCGTGACTGGGAAAACCCTGGCGTTACCCAACTTAATCGCCTTGCAGCACATCCCCCTTTC
GCCAGCTGGCGTAATAGCGAAGAGGCCCGCACCGATCGCCCTTCCCAACAGTTGCGCAGCCTGAATGGCG
AATGGG
[124 nt withheld, positions 3367-3490]
C
[91 nt withheld, positions 3492-3582]
A
[49 nt withheld, positions 3584-3632]
CCTTTGACGTTGGAGTCCACGTTCTTT
[37 nt withheld, positions 3660-3696]
ACCCTATCTCGGTCTATTCTTTTGATTTATAAGGGATTTTGCCGATTTCGGCCTATTGGTTAAAAAATGA
GCTGATTTAACAAAAATTTAACGCGAATTTTAACAAAATATTAACGCTTACAATTTAGGTGGCACTTTTC
GGGGAAATGTGCGCGGAACCCCTATTTGTTTATTTTTCTAAATACATTCAAATATGTATCCGCTCATGAG
ACAATAACCCTGATAAATGCTTCAATAATATTGAAAAAGGAAGAGTATGAGTATTCAACATTTCCGTGTC
GCCCTTATTCCCTTTTTTGCGGCATTTTGCCTTCCTGTTTTTGCTCACCCAGAAACGCTGGTGAAAGTAA
AAGATGCTGAAGATCAGTTGGGTGCACGAGTGGGTTACATCGAACTGGATCTCAACAGCGGTAAGATCCT
TGAGAGTTTTCGCCCCGAAGAACGTTTTCCAATGATGAGCACTTTTAAAGTTCTGCTATGTGGCGCGGTA
TTATCCCGTATTGACGCCGGGCAAGAGCAACTCGGTCGCCGCATACACTATTCTCAGAATGACTTGGTTG
AGTACTCACCAGTCACAGAAAAGCATCTTACGGATGGCATGACAGTAAGAGAATTATGCAGTGCTGCCAT
AACCATGAGTGATAACACTGCGGCCAACTTACTTCTGACAACGATCGGAGGACCGAAGGAGCTAACCGCT
TTTTTGCACAACATGGGGGATCATGTAACTCGCCTTGATCGTTGGGAACCGGAGCTGAATGAAGCCATAC
CAAACGACGAGCGTGACACCACGATGCCTGTAGCAATGGCAACAACGTTGCGCAAACTATTAACTGGCGA
ACTACTTACTCTAGCTTCCCGGCAACAATTAATAGACTGGATGGAGGCGGATAAAGTTGCAGGACCACTT
CTGCGCTCGGCCCTTCCGGCTGGCTGGTTTATTGCTGATAAATCTGGAGCCGGTGAGCGTGGGTCTCGCG
GTATCATTGCAGCACTGGGGCCAGATGGTAAGCCCTCCCGTATCGTAGTTATCTACACGACGGGGAGTCA
GGCAACTATGGATGAACGAAATAGACAGATCGCTGAGATAGGTGCCTCACTGATTAAGCATTGGTAACTG
TCAGACCAAGTTTACTCATATATACTTTAGATTGATTTAAAACTTCATTTTTAATTTAAAAGGATCTAGG
TGAAGATCCTTTTTGATAATCTCATGACCAAAATCCCTTAACGTGAGTTTTCGTTCCACTGAGCGTCAGA
CCCCGTAGAAAAGATCAAAGGATCTTCTTGAGATCCTTTTTTTCTGCGCGTAATCTGCTGCTTGCAAACA
AAAAAACCACCGCTACCAGCGGTGGTTTGTTTGCCGGATCAAGAGCTACCAACTCTTTTTCCGAAGGTAA
CTGGCTTCAGCAGAGCGCAGATACCAAATACTGTTCTTCTAGTGTAGCCGTAGTTAGGCCACCACTTCAA
GAACTCTGTAGCACCGCCTACATACCTCGCTCTGCTAATCCTGTTACCAGTGGCTGCTGCCAGTGGCGAT
AAGTCGTGTCTTACCGGGTTGGACTCAAGACGATAGTTACCGGATAAGGCGCAGCGGTCGGGCTGAACGG
GGGGTTCGTGCACACAGCCCAGCTTGGAGCGAACGACCTACACCGAACTGAGATACCTACAGCGTGAGCT
ATGAGAAAGCGCCACGCTTCCCGAAGGGAGAAAGGCGGACAGGTATCCGGTAAGCGGCAGGGTCGGAACA
GGAGAGCGCACGAGGGAGCTTCCAGGGGGAAACGCCTGGTATCTTTATAGTCCTGTCGGGTTTCGCCACC
TCTGACTTGAGCGTCGATTTTTGTGATGCTCGTCAGGGGGGCGGAGCCTATGGAAAAACGCCAGCAACGC
GGCCTTTTTACGGTTCCTGGCCTTTTGCTGGCCTTTTGCTCACATGTTCTTTCCTGCGTTATCCCCTGAT
TCTGTGGATAACCGTATTACCGCCTTTGAGTGAGCTGATACCGCTCGCCGCAGCCGAACGACCGAGCGCA
GCGAGTCAGTGAGCGAGGAAGCGGAAGAGCGCCCAATACGCAAACCGCCTCTCCCCGCGCGTTGGCCGAT
TCATTAATGCAGCTGGCACGACAGGTTTCCCGACTGGAAAGCGGGCAGTGAGCGCAACGCAATTAATGTG
AGTTAGCTCACTCATTAGGCACCCCAGGCTTTACACTTTATGCTTCCGGCTCGTATGTTGTGTGGAATTG
TGAGCGGATAACAATTTCACACAGGAAACAGCTATGACCATGATTACGCCAAGCGCGCAATTAACCCTCA
CTAAAGGGAACAAAAGCTGGAGCTGCAAGCTTAATGTAGTCTTATGCAATACTCTTGTAGTCTTGCAACA
TGGTAACGATGAGTTAGCAACATGCCTTACAAGGAGAGAAAAAGCACCGTGCATGCCGATTGGTGGAAGT
AAGGTGGTACGATCGTGCCTTATTAGGAAGGCAACAGACGGGTCTGACATGGATTGGACGAACCACTGAA
TTGCCGCATTGCAGAGATATTGTATTTAAGTGCCTAGCTCGATACATAAACGGGTCTCTCTGGTTAGACC
AGATCTGAGCCTGGGAGCTCTCTGGCTAACTAGGGAACCCACTGCTTAAGCCTCAATAAAGCTTGCCTTG
AGTGCTTCAAGTAGTGTGTGCCCGTCTGTTGTGTGACTCTGGTAACTAGAGATCCCTCAGACCCTTTTAG
TCAGTGTGGAAAATCTCTAGCAGTGGCGCCCGAACAGGGACTTGAAAGCGAAAGGGAAACCAGAGGAGCT
CTCTCGACGCAGGACTCGGCTTGCTGAAGCGCGCACGGCAAGAGGCGAGGGGCGGCGACTGGTGAGTACG
CCAAAAATTTTGACTAGCGGAGGCTAGAAGGAGAGAGATGGGTGCGAGAGCGTCAGTATTAAGCGGGGGA
GAATTAGATCGCGATGGGAAAAAATTCGGTTAAGGCCAGGGGGAAAGAAAAAATATAAATTAAAACATAT
AGTATGGGCAAGCAGGGAGCTAGAACGATTCGCAGTTAATCCTGGCCTGTTAGAAACATCAGAAGGCTGT
AGACAAATACTGGGACAGCTACAACCATCCCTTCAGACAGGATCAGAAGAACTTAGATCATTATATAATA
CAGTAGCAACCCTCTATTGTGTGCATCAAAGGATAGAGATAAAAGACACCAAGGAAGCTTTAGACAAGAT
AGAGGAAGAGCAAAACAAAAGTAAGACCACCGCACAGCAAGCGGCCGCTGATCTTCAGACCTGGAGGAGG
AGATATGAGGGACAATTGGAGAAGTGAATTATATAAATATAAAGTAGTAAAAATTGAACCATTAGGAGTA
GCACCCACCAAGGCAAAGAGAAGAGTGGTGCAGAGAGAAAAAAGAGCAGTGGGAATAGGAGCTTTGTTCC
TTGGGTTCTTGGGAGCAGCAGGAAGCACTATGGGCGCAGCGTCAATGACGCTGACGGTACAGGCCAGACA
ATTATTGTCTGGTATAGTGCAGCAGCAGAACAATTTGCTGAGGGCTATTGAGGCGCAACAGCATCTGTTG
CAACTCACAGTCTGGGGCATCAAGCAGCTCCAGGCAAGAATCCTGGCTGTGGAAAGATACCTAAAGGATC
AACAGCTCCTGGGGATTTGGGGTTGCTCTGGAAAACTCATTTGCACCACTGCTGTGCCTTGGAATGCTAG
TTGGAGTAATAAATCTCTGGAACAGATTTGGAATCACACGACCTGGATGGAGTGGGACAGAGAAATTAAC
AATTACACAAGCTTAATACACTCCTTAATTGAAGAATCGCAAAACCAGCAAGAAAAGAATGAACAAGAAT
TATTGGAATTAGATAAATGGGCAAGTTTGTGGAATTGGTTTAACATAACAAATTGGCTGTGGTATATAAA
ATTATTCATAATGATAGTAGGAGGCTTGGTAGGTTTAAGAATAGTTTTTGCTGTACTTTCTATAGTGAAT
AGAGTTAGGCAGGGATATTCACCATTATCGTTTCAGACCCACCTCCCAACCCCGAGGGGACCCAGAGAGG
GCCTATTTCCCATGATTCCTTCATATTTGCATATACGATACAAGGCTGTTAGAGAGATAATTAGAATTAA
TTTGACTGTAAACACAAAGATATTAGTACAAAATACGTGACGTAGAAAGTAATAATTTCTTGGGTAGTTT
GCAGTTTTAAAATTATGTTTTAAAATGGACTATCATATGCTTACCGTAACTTGAAAGTATTTCGATTTCT
TGGCTTTATATATCTTGTGGAAAGGACGAAACACCGCCCCAGCAGGTAATCCGGGAGTTTTAGAGCTAGA
AATAGCAAGTTAAAATAAGGCTAGTCCGTTATCAACTTGAAAAAGTGGCACCGAGTCGGTGCTTTTTTAA
GCTTGGCGTAACTAGATCTTGAGACAAATGGCAGTATTCATCCACAATTTTAAAAGAAAAGGGGGGATTG
GGGGGTACAGTGCAGGGGAAAGAATAGTAGACATAATAGCAACAGACATACAAACTAAAGAATTACAAAA
ACAAATTACAAAAATTCAAAATTTTCGGGTTTATTACAGGGACAGCAGAGATCCACTTTGGCGCCGGCTC
GAGGGGG
Features (pLannotate 1.2.2; 29 found; start..end, strand, type, name):
     14..80      +  CDS            small t antigen (fragment): SV40 (simian virus 40) small t antigen
    106..317     +  promoter       EF-1α core promoter: core promoter for human elongation factor EF-1α
    318..1256    +  intron         EF-1α intron A: intron upstream of the start codon of human EF-1α
   1278..1877    +  CDS            PuroR (fragment): puromycin N-acetyltransferase; pac from Streptomyces; confers resistance to puromycin
   1893..2481    +  misc_feature   WPRE: woodchuck hepatitis virus posttranscriptional regulatory element
   2532..2551    +  misc_feature   cPPT/CTS (fragment): central polypurine tract and central termination sequence of HIV-1
   2553..2786    +  LTR            3' LTR (ΔU3): self-inactivating 3' long terminal repeat (LTR) from HIV-1
   2864..2985    +  polyA_signal   SV40 poly(A) signal: SV40 polyadenylation signal
   3025..3160    +  rep_origin     SV40 ori: SV40 origin of replication
   3181..3199    -  promoter       T7 promoter: promoter for bacteriophage T7 RNA polymerase
   3207..3362    +  CDS            lacZα (fragment): LacZα fragment of β-galactosidase; lacZ fragment
   3367..3795    +  rep_origin     f1 ori (sequence partly withheld): f1 bacteriophage origin of replication; arrow indicates direction of (+) strand synthesis
   3848..3952    +  promoter       AmpR promoter: bla
   3953..4813    +  CDS            AmpR: β-lactamase; bla; confers resistance to ampicillin, carbenicillin, and related antibiotics
   4984..5572    +  rep_origin     ori: high-copy-number ColE1/pMB1/pBR322/pUC origin of replication
   5755..5847    +  CDS            lacI (fragment): lac repressor; lacI; The lac repressor binds to the lac operator to inhibit transcription in E. coli. This inhibition can be relieved by adding lactose or isopropyl-β-D-thiogalactopyranoside (IPTG).
   5860..5881    +  protein_bind   CAP binding site: CAP binding activates transcription in the presence of cAMP. E. coli catabolite activator protein
   5896..5926    +  promoter       lac promoter: promoter for the E. coli lac operon
   5934..5950    +  protein_bind   lac operator: The lac repressor binds to the lac operator to inhibit transcription in E. coli. This inhibition can be relieved by adding lactose or isopropyl-β-D-thiogalactopyranoside (IPTG). lac repressor encoded by lacI
   5995..6013    +  promoter       T3 promoter: promoter for bacteriophage T3 RNA polymerase
   6041..6267    +  promoter       RSV promoter: Rous sarcoma virus enhancer/promoter
   6268..6448    +  LTR            5' LTR (truncated): truncated 5' long terminal repeat (LTR) from HIV-1
   6495..6620    +  misc_feature   HIV-1 Ψ: packaging signal of human immunodeficiency virus type 1
   6604..6967    +  CDS            HIV-1 gag (fragment): gag protein from human immunodeficiency virus 1; gag
   7113..7346    +  misc_feature   RRE: The Rev response element (RRE) of HIV-1 allows for Rev-dependent mRNA export from the nucleus to the cytoplasm.
   7723..7749    +  CDS            Rev (fragment): human immunodeficiency virus 1 (HIV-1) Rev protein; rev; enhances nuclear export of unspliced and incompletely spliced viral mRNAs
   7753..7993    +  promoter       U6 promoter: RNA polymerase III promoter for human U6 snRNA
   8023..8098    +  misc_RNA       gRNA scaffold: guide RNA scaffold for the Streptococcus pyogenes CRISPR/Cas9 system
   8154..8271    +  misc_feature   cPPT/CTS: central polypurine tract and central termination sequence of HIV-1
