[The description below was written by a language model from this plasmid's Addgene catalogue record and pLannotate feature annotations shown in this document.]
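Description:
AMHR2 gRNA (BRDN0001147673) is a third-generation lentiviral CRISPR guide plasmid built on the lentiGuide-Puro backbone and designed to deliver a single guide RNA against human AMHR2, the anti-Müllerian hormone type II receptor. The guide was designed against several AMHR2 reference transcripts and belongs to a human kinome gRNA collection. In bacteria the plasmid is maintained through a high-copy ColE1/pUC-type origin and selected with ampicillin via the β-lactamase gene. An f1 origin, an SV40 origin and remnants of lac and phage promoter elements are also annotated in the backbone.

The transfer cassette is framed by an RSV promoter-driven truncated HIV-1 5' LTR and a self-inactivating ΔU3 3' LTR followed by an SV40 polyadenylation signal. This allows Tat-independent production of genomic RNA in packaging cells and leaves the integrated provirus without LTR promoter activity. Between the LTRs lie the Ψ packaging signal with a partial gag sequence, the Rev response element for nuclear export of the unspliced genome, and a cPPT/CTS that aids nuclear import. The human U6 Pol III promoter transcribes the AMHR2-specific spacer, which sits in the gap between the promoter and the annotated Streptococcus pyogenes Cas9 gRNA scaffold. Downstream, the EF-1α core promoter with its intron A drives puromycin N-acetyltransferase for selection of transduced mammalian cells, and a WPRE enhances transcript expression.

The plasmid does not encode Cas9, so it is intended for use alongside a separate Cas9 lentiviral vector or in cells that already express Cas9, typically for knockout of AMHR2.
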