Addgene plasmid #76658: AMHR2 gRNA (BRDN0001147673)
Purpose: 3rd generation lentiviral gRNA plasmid targeting human AMHR2
Depositing lab: John Doench & David Root. Depositing organization: Broad Institute. Publication: Optimized sgRNA design to maximize activity and minimize off-target effects of CRISPR-Cas9. Doench JG, Fusi N, Sullender M, Hegde M, Vaimberg EW, Donovan KF, Smith I, Tothova Z, Wilen C, Orchard R, Virgin HW, Listgarten J, Root DE. Nat Biotechnol. 2016 Jan 18. doi: 10.1038/nbt.3437. PubMed 26780180.
Backbone
  Vector backbone: lentiGuide-Puro
  Backbone manufacturer: Zhang Lab (Addgene plasmid # 52963)
  Vector type: Mammalian Expression, Lentiviral, CRISPR
  Selectable markers: Puromycin
Growth in bacteria
  Bacterial resistance: Ampicillin, 100 μg/mL
  Growth temperature: 37°C
  Growth strain: DH5alpha
  Copy number: High Copy
Gene/Insert
  Gene/Insert name: AMHR2 (alt names: AMHR2; NM_001164690.1)
  gRNA/shRNA sequence: CCCCAGCAGGTAATCCGGGA
  Species: H. sapiens (human)
  Entrez Gene: AMHR2 (a.k.a. AMHR, MISR2, MISRII, MRII)
  Promoter: hU6
  Cloning method: Unknown
  Sequencing primers: 5′ U6-F; 3′ pS2-R
Terms and licenses: Academic/Nonprofit Terms; Industry Terms: Not Available to Industry
Depositor comments: The gRNA was designed to target the following Genbank reference sequence(s): NM_001164690.1,NM_001164691.1,NM_020547.2. Note that this plasmid does NOT contain Cas9. It should be used in conjunction with lentiCas9-Blast (Addgene #52962) or otherwise with cell lines already expressing Cas9. Browse the full kinome gRNA library at http://www.addgene.org/pooled-library/broadgpp-human-kinome/ or visit http://www.broadinstitute.org/rnai/public/ for detailed protocols and information.
How to cite: AMHR2 gRNA (BRDN0001147673) was a gift from John Doench & David Root (Addgene plasmid # 76658 ; http://n2t.net/addgene:76658 ; RRID:Addgene_76658)
