>Addgene plasmid #76658 | AMHR2 gRNA (BRDN0001147673) | depositor partial sequence | sequence record 144118 | Target Sequence
CCCCAGCAGGTAATCCGGGA
