>Addgene plasmid #76658 | AMHR2 gRNA (BRDN0001147673) | addgene partial sequence | sequence record 151058 | hU6-F 5'-GAGGGCCTATTTCCCATGATT-3'
GAGAGATAATTAGAATTAATTTGACTGTAAACACAAAGATATTAGTACAAAATACGTGACGTAGAAAGTA
ATAATTTCTTGGGTAGTTTGCAGTTTTAAAATTATGTTTTAAAATGGACTATCATATGCTTACCGTAACT
TGAAAGTATTTCGATTTCTTGGCTTTATATATCTTGTGGAAAGGACGAAACACCGCCCCAGCAGGTAATC
CGGGAGTTTTAGAGCTAGAAATAGCAAGTTAAAATAAGGCTAGTCCGTTATCAACTTGAAAAAGTGGCAC
CGAGTCGGTGCTTTTTTAAGCTTGGCGTAACTAGATCTTGAGACAAATGGCAGTATTCATCCACAATTTT
AAAAGAAAAGGGGGGATTGGGGGGTACAGTGCAGGGGAAAGAATAGTAGACATAATAGCAACAGACATAC
AAACTAAAGAATTACAAAAACAAATTACAAAAATTCAAAATTTTCGGGTTTATTACAGGGACAGCAGAGA
TCCACTTTGGCGCCGGCTCGAGGGGGCCCGGGTGCAAAGATGGATAAAGTTTTAAACAGAGAGGAATCTT
TGCAGCTAATGGACCTTCTAGGTCTTGAAAGGAGTGGGAATTGGCTCCGGTGCCCGTCAGTGGGCAGAGC
GCACATCGCCCACAGTCCCCGAGAAGTTGGGGGGAGGGGTCGGCAATTGATCCGGTGCCTAGAGAAGGTG
GCGCGGGGTAAACTGGGAAAGTGATGTCGTGTACTGGCTCCGCCTTTTTCCCGAGGGTGGGGGAGAACCG
TATATAAGTGCAGTAGTCGCCGTGAACGTTCTTT
